>Addgene plasmid #160260 | 24 pCOLI_A_N_STREP_C_FKBP | addgene full sequence | sequence record 318775 | Addgene NGS Result
TTTGTTTATTTTTCTAAATACATTCAAATATGTATCCGCTCATGAGACAATAACCCTGATAAATGCTTCA
ATAATATTGAAAAAGGAAGAGTATGAGTATTCAACATTTCCGTGTCGCCCTTATTCCCTTTTTTGCGGCA
TTTTGCCTTCCTGTTTTTGCTCACCCAGAAACGCTCGTGAAAGTAAAAGACGCAGAGGACCAATTGGGGG
CACGAGTGGGATACATAGAACTGGACTTGAATAGCGGTAAAATCCTTGAGAGTTTTCGCCCTGAAGAGCG
TTTTCCAATGATGAGCACTTTCAAAGTTCTGCTATGTGGAGCAGTATTATCCCGTGTAGATGCGGGGCAA
GAGCAACTCGGACGACGAATACACTATTCGCAGAATGACTTGGTTGAATACTCCCCAGTGACAGAAAAGC
ACCTTACGGACGGAATGACGGTAAGAGAATTATGTAGTGCCGCCATAACGATGAGTGATAACACTGCGGC
GAACTTACTTCTGACAACCATCGGTGGACCGAAGGAATTAACCGCTTTTTTGCACAATATGGGAGACCAT
GTAACTCGCCTTGACCGTTGGGAACCAGAACTGAATGAAGCCATACCAAACGACGAGCGAGACACCACAA
TGCCTGCGGCAATGGCAACAACATTACGCAAACTATTAACTGGCGAACTACTTACTCTGGCTTCACGGCA
ACAATTAATAGACTGGCTTGAAGCGGATAAAGTTGCAGGACCACTACTGCGTTCGGCACTTCCTGCTGGC
TGGTTTATTGCTGATAAATCTGGGGCAGGAGAGCGTGGTTCACGGGGTATCATTGCCGCACTTGGACCAG
ATGGTAAGCCTTCCCGTATCGTAGTTATCTACACGACGGGTAGTCAGGCAACTATGGACGAACGAAATAG
ACAGATTGCTGAAATAGGGGCTTCACTGATTAAGCATTGGTAAACCGATACAATTAAAGGCTCCTTTTGG
AGCCTTTTTTTTTGGACGGACCGGTAGAAAAGATCAAAGGATCTTCTTGAGATCCTTTTTTTCTGCGCGT
AATCTGCTGCTTGCAAACAAAAAAACCACCGCTACCAGCGGTGGTTTGTTTGCCGGATCAAGAGCTACCA
ACTCTTTTTCCGAAGGTAACTGGCTTCAGCAGAGCGCAGATACCAAATACTGTCCTTCTAGTGTAGCCGT
AGTTAGGCCACCACTTCAAGAACTCTGTAGCACCGCCTACATACCTCGCTCTGCTAATCCTGTTACCAGT
GGCTGCTGCCAGTGGCGATAAGTCGTGTCTTACCGGGTTGGACTCAAGACGATAGTTACCGGATAAGGCG
CAGCGGTCGGGCTGAACGGGGGGTTCGTGCACACAGCCCAGCTTGGAGCGAACGACCTACACCGAACTGA
GATACCTACAGCGTGAGCTATGAGAAAGCGCCACGCTTCCCGAAGGGAGAAAGGCGGACAGGTATCCGGT
AAGCGGCAGGGTCGGAACAGGAGAGCGCACGAGGGAGCTTCCAGGGGGAAACGCCTGGTATCTTTATAGT
CCTGTCGGGTTTCGCCACCTCTGACTTGAGCGTCGATTTTTGTGATGCTCGTCAGGGGGGCGGAGCCTAT
GGAAAAACGCCAGCAACGCGGCCTTTTTACGGTTCCTGGCCTTTTGCTGGCCTTTTGCTCACATGTTCTT
TCCTGCGTTATCCCCTGATTCTGTGGATAACCGTATTACCGCCTTTGAGTGAGCTGATACCGCTCGCCGC
AGCCGAACGACCGAGCGCAGCGAGTCAGTGAGCGAGGAAGCGGAAGAGCGCCTGATGCGGTATTTTCTCC
TTACGCATCTGTGCGGTATTTCACACCGCAATGGTGCACTCTCAGTACAATCTGCTCTGATGCCGCATAG
TTAAGCCAGTATACACTCCGCTATCGCTACGTGACTGGGTCATGGCTGCGCCCCGACACCCGCCAACACC
CGCTGACGCGCCCTGACGGGCTTGTCTGCTCCCGGCATCCGCTTACAGACAAGCTGTGACCGTCTCCGGG
AGCTGCATGTGTCAGAGGTTTTCACCGTCATCACCGAAACGCGCGAGGCAGCTGCGGTAAAGCTCATCAG
CGTGGTCGTGAAGCGATTCACAGATGTCTGCCTGTTCATCCGCGTCCAGCTCGTTGAGTTTCTCCAGAAG
CGTTAATGTCTGGCTTCTGATAAAGCGGGCCATGTTAAGGGCGGTTTTTTCCTGTTTGGTCACTGATGCC
TCCGTGTAAGGGGGATTTCTGTTCATGGGGTAATGATACCGATGAAACGAGAGAGGATGCTCACGATACG
GGTTACTGATGATGAACATGCCCGGTTACTGGAACGTTGTGAGGGTAAACAACTGGCGGTATGGATGCGG
CGGGACCAGAGAAAAATCACTCAGGGTCAATGCCAGCGCTTCGTTAATACAGATGTAGGTGTTGGCACCA
TGCATCGATCCCGCGAAATTAATACGACTCACTATAGGGAGACCACAACGGTTTCCCTCCGGCTCCGGAA
ATAATTTTGTTTAACTTTAAGAAGGAGATATACATATGGGCAGCAGCGCCAGCGCTTGGAGCCACCCGCA
GTTCGAGAAAGGTGGAGGTTCCGGAGGTGGATCGGGAGGTTCGGCGTGGAGCCACCCGCAGTTCGAAAAA
AGCAGCGGATCTCTGGAAGTTCTGTTCCAGGGGCCCGGATCCGACACTAGAGCCTCCAGTCTCGACAAGC
TTGGAAGCGGATCTGGATCTGGAAGCAGCGCCAGCGCTTCAGGAGTTCAGGTCGAGACCATTTCGCCTGG
AGATGGCCGTACGTTCCCAAAGCGTGGTCAGACTTGTGTAGTGCATTACACGGGAATGCTTGAGGACGGT
AAAAAGGTGGATTCCTCGCGCGACCGCAATAAACCGTTTAAGTTCATGCTTGGCAAGCAAGAGGTGATTC
GTGGCTGGGAAGAGGGTGTGGCCCAAATGTCCGTCGGGCAACGCGCAAAGCTGACGATCAGTCCAGACTA
TGCTTACGGCGCGACTGGGCATCCAGGGATCATTCCGCCACATGCAACCCTTGTTTTTGACGTTGAGCTG
CTGAAGTTAGAACTTGTCGAGAAGTACTAGAGGATGTACAACGCGTGCGCGCTGATCCGGCTGCTAACAA
AGCCCGAAAGGAAGCTGAGTTGGCTGCTGCCACCGCTGAGCAATAACTAGCATAACCCCTTGGGGCCTCT
AAACGGGTCTTGAGGGGTTTTTTGCTGAAAGGAGGAACTATATCGGGATTAGCCCGCCTAATGAGCGGGC
TTTTTTTTAATTCCCCTA
Features (pLannotate 1.2.2; 13 found; start..end, strand, type, name):
      1..92      +  promoter       AmpR promoter: bla
     93..950     +  CDS            bla: BLAT_ECOLX - Experimental evidence at protein level: Swiss-Prot protein existence level 1. TEM-type are the most prevalent beta-lactamases in enterobacteria; they hydrolyze the beta-lactam bond in susceptible beta-lactam antibiotics, thus conferring resistance to penicillins and cephalosporins. TEM-3 and TEM-4 are capable of hydrolyzing cefotaxime and ceftazidime. TEM-5 is capable of hydrolyzing ceftazidime. TEM-6 is capable of hydrolyzing ceftazidime and aztreonam. TEM-8/CAZ-2, TEM- 16/CAZ-7 and TEM-24/CAZ-6 are markedly active against ceftazidime. IRT- 4 shows resistance to beta-lactamase in
    957..996     +  terminator     fd terminator: central terminator from bacteriophage fd (Otsuka and Kunisawa, 1982)
   1027..1615    +  rep_origin     ori: high-copy-number ColE1/pMB1/pBR322/pUC origin of replication
   1801..1940    -  misc_feature   bom: basis of mobility region from pBR322
   2042..2233    -  CDS            rop: Rop protein, which maintains plasmids at low copy number; rop
   2273..2383    +  CDS            mbeC (fragment): MBEC_ECOLX - Experimental evidence at protein level: Swiss-Prot protein existence level 1. Required for efficient mobilization of ColE1 plasmid and is thus essential to promote the specific transfer of the plasmid during conjugation. Probably functions by inducing DNA bending, helping the MbeA relaxase to melt the DNA around the nic site and cleave the phosphodiester bond. Binds specifically double-stranded DNA (dsDNA) containing the ColE1 oriT but does not recognize the inverted repeat (IR). From Escherichia coli.
   2470..2488    +  promoter       T7 promoter: promoter for bacteriophage T7 RNA polymerase
   2526..2548    +  RBS            RBS: efficient ribosome binding site from bacteriophage T7 gene 10 (Olins and Rangwala, 1989)
   2571..2656    +  CDS            Twin-Strep-tag (fragment): two Strep-Tag®II moieties connected by a linker for enhanced binding to Strep-Tactin®, an engineered form of streptavidin (Schmidt et al., 2013)
   2772..3092    +  CDS            FKBP1A: FKB1A_HUMAN - Also known as FKBP1, FKBP12. Experimental evidence at protein level: Swiss-Prot protein existence level 1. Keeps in an inactive conformation TGFBR1, the TGF-beta type I serine/threonine kinase receptor, preventing TGF-beta receptor activation in absence of ligand. Recruits SMAD7 to ACVR1B which prevents the association of SMAD2 and SMAD3 with the activin receptor complex, thereby blocking the activin signal. May modulate the RYR1 calcium channel activity. PPIases accelerate the folding of proteins. It catalyzes the cis-trans isomerization of proline imidic peptide bonds in oligop
   3140..3189    +  CDS            SET1 (fragment): solubility-enhancement tag derived from T7 phage gene 10B
   3197..3244    +  terminator     T7 terminator: transcription terminator for bacteriophage T7 RNA polymerase
