[The description below was written by a language model from this plasmid's Addgene catalogue record and pLannotate feature annotations shown in this document.]
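Description:
24 pCOLI_A_N_STREP_C_FKBP is an empty bacterial expression backbone of about 3.3 kb, derived from pST50Trc and belonging to the InteBac suite of matched bacterial and baculovirus expression vectors. It is propagated in E. coli under ampicillin selection, provided by a TEM-type beta-lactamase gene with its own promoter followed by a phage fd terminator. Replication depends on a ColE1/pMB1-family origin. The plasmid also retains the pBR322 bom region, a fragment of the mobilization gene mbeC, and the rop gene. Rop restrains copy number, which fits the catalogue's low-copy designation.

The expression cassette runs from a T7 promoter and the phage T7 gene 10 ribosome binding site to a T7 terminator, so it requires a host that supplies T7 RNA polymerase. Downstream of the RBS lies a Twin-Strep (2xStrepII) tag, which the record says is followed by a 3C protease cleavage site. Next comes a custom multiple cloning site designed for compatibility across the InteBac system, then a Ser-Gly linker and human FKBP12 (FKBP1A) as a non-cleavable C-terminal fusion. A gene of interest is inserted between the two tags by Gibson assembly. The resulting protein can be purified on Strep-Tactin resin and its N-terminal tag removed with 3C protease, while the FKBP domain stays attached. The record does not state what FKBP is intended for, though the domain is commonly used for rapamycin-induced dimerization with FRB-tagged partners. The automated annotation also flags a short gene 10B-derived "SET1" fragment just upstream of the terminator. This is probably residual T7 sequence rather than a functional tag.
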