Addgene plasmid #160260: 24 pCOLI_A_N_STREP_C_FKBP
Purpose: (Empty Backbone) N-term 2xStrepII 3C cleavable, C-term FKBP Amp resistant bacterial expression vector
Depositing lab: John Weir. Depositing organization: Friedrich Miescher Laboratory. Publication: InteBac - An integrated bacterial and baculovirus expression vector suite. Altmannova V, Blaha A, Astrinidis S, Reichle H, Weir JR. Protein Sci. 2020 Sep 21. doi: 10.1002/pro.3957. PubMed 32955754.
Backbone
  Vector backbone: pST50Trc
  Modifications to backbone: Custom MCS added to the vector for full compatibility within the InteBac system. 3C cleavable 2xStrepII fusion added to N-terminus and non-cleavable FKBP sequence, with Ser-Gly linker, added to C-terminus.
  Vector type: Bacterial Expression
  Promoter: T7
  Tag / fusion protein: 2xStrepII (N terminal on backbone); FKBP (C terminal on backbone)
Growth in bacteria
  Bacterial resistance: Ampicillin, 100 μg/mL
  Growth temperature: 37°C
  Growth strain: DH5alpha
  Copy number: Low Copy
Gene/Insert
  Cloning method: Gibson Cloning
  Sequencing primers: 5′ T7_fwd; 3′ T7_rev
Terms and licenses: Academic/Nonprofit Terms; Industry Terms: Not Available to Industry
How to cite: 24 pCOLI_A_N_STREP_C_FKBP was a gift from John Weir (Addgene plasmid # 160260 ; http://n2t.net/addgene:160260 ; RRID:Addgene_160260)
